>Addgene plasmid #193109 | GB3412 | addgene full sequence | sequence record 380443 | Addgene NGS Result
ATGAAAACGTTTCAGTTTGCTCATGGAAAACGGTGTAACAAGGGTGAACACTATCCCATATCACCAGCTC
ACCGTCTTTCATTGCCATACGAAATTCCGGATGAGCATTCATCAGGCGGGCAAGAATGTGAATAAAGGCC
GGATAAAACTTGTGCTTATTTTTCTTTACGGTCTTTAAAAAGGCCGTAATATCCAGCTGAACGGTCTGGT
TATAGGTACATTGAGCAACTGACTGAAATGCCTCAAAATGTTCTTTACGATGCCATTGGGATATATCAAC
GGTGGTATATCCAGTGATTTTTTTCTCCATTTTAGCTTCCTTAGCTCCTGAAAATCTCGATAACTCAAAA
AATACGCCCGGTAGTGATCTTATTTCATTATGGTGAAAGTTGGAACCTCTTACGTGCCCGATCAACTCGA
GTGCCACCTGACGTCTAAGAAACCATTATTATCATGACATTAACCTATAAAAATAGGCGTATCACGAGGC
AGAATTTCAGATAAAAAAAATCCTTAGCTTTCGCTAAGGATGATTTCTGGAATTCGCGGCCGCTTCTAGA
GCGATGAGTGGTCTCGTCCCTTTAATATTTGCCCTTCATCAAGAGGCAATATATAAATAAGCCTGCGCCA
TTGCAACAACTCAAACCATTTCCAATATTGCCTCACAAGTCAGTAGTGCCTTTCCTCTCTCAAACGTTCA
TTGTCTTTATCTCCCTTCCCCAATTCTCATTGGAAGAATAAAACAAAAATTAAATTAGAAAATGTGAGAC
CACTCATCGCGACTAGTAGCGGCCGCTGCAGTCCGGCAAAAAAGGGCAAGGTGTCACCACCCTGCCCTTT
TTCTTTAAAACCGAAAAGATTACTTCGCGTTATGCAGGCTTCCTCGCTCACTGACTCGCTGCGCTCGGTC
GTTCGGCTGCGGCGAGCGGTATCAGCTCACTCAAAGGCGGTAATACGGTTATCCACAGAATCAGGGGATA
ACGCAGGAAAGAACATGTGAGCAAAAGGCCAGCAAAAGGCCAGGAACCGTAAAAAGGCCGCGTTGCTGGC
GTTTTTCCACAGGCTCCGCCCCCCTGACGAGCATCACAAAAATCGACGCTCAAGTCAGAGGTGGCGAAAC
CCGACAGGACTATAAAGATACCAGGCGTTTCCCCCTGGAAGCTCCCTCGTGCGCTCTCCTGTTCCGACCC
TGCCGCTTACCGGATACCTGTCCGCCTTTCTCCCTTCGGGAAGCGTGGCGCTTTCTCATAGCTCACGCTG
TAGGTATCTCAGTTCGGTGTAGGTCGTTCGCTCCAAGCTGGGCTGTGTGCACGAACCCCCCGTTCAGCCC
GACCGCTGCGCCTTATCCGGTAACTATCGTCTTGAGTCCAACCCGGTAAGACACGACTTATCGCCACTGG
CAGCAGCCACTGGTAACAGGATTAGCAGAGCGAGGTATGTAGGCGGTGCTACAGAGTTCTTGAAGTGGTG
GCCTAACTACGGCTACACTAGAAGAACAGTATTTGGTATCTGCGCTCTGCTGAAGCCAGTTACCTTCGGA
AAAAGAGTTGGTAGCTCTTGATCCGGCAAACAAACCACCGCTGGTAGCGGTGGTTTTTTTGTTTGCAAGC
AGCAGATTACGCGCAGAAAAAAAGGATCTCAAGAAGATCCTTTGATCTTTTCTACGGGGTCTGACGCTCA
GTGGAACGAAAACTCACGTTAAGGGATTTTGGTCATGAGATTATCAAAAAGGATCTTCACCTAGATCCTT
TTAAATTAAAAATGAAGTTTTAAATCAATCTAAAGTATATATGAGTAAACTTGGTCTGACAGCTCGAGGC
TTGGATTCTCACCAATAAAAAACGCCCGGCGGCAACCGAGCGTTCTGAACAAATCCAGATGGAGTTCTGA
GGTCATTACTGGATCTATCAACAGGAGTCCAAGCGAGCTCGATATCAAATTACGCCCCGCCCTGCCACTC
GTCGCAGTACTGTTGTAATTCATTAAGCATTCTGCCGACATGGAAGCCATCACAAACGGCATGATGAACC
TGAATCGCCAGCGGCATCAGCACCTTGTCGCCTTGCGTATAATATTTGCCCATGGTGAAAACGGGGGCGA
AGAAGTTGTCCATATTGGCCACGTTTAAATCAAAACTGGTGAAACTCACCCAGGGATTGGCTGATACGAA
AAACATATTCTCAATAAACCCTTTAGGGAAATAGGCCAGGTTTTCACCGTAACACGCCACATCTTGCGAA
TATATGTGTAGAAACTGCCGGAAATCGTCGTGGTATTCACTCCAGAGTG
Features (pLannotate 1.2.2; 8 found; start..end, strand, type, name):
    311..408     -  promoter       cat promoter: promoter of the E. coli cat gene encoding chloramphenicol acetyltransferase
    494..537     -  terminator     bacterial terminator: putative bacterial transcription terminator
    540..561     +  misc_feature   BioBrick prefix: BioBrick prefix for parts that do not start with "ATG"
    782..801     +  misc_feature   BioBrick suffix: universal suffix for all parts
    802..859     +  terminator     his operon terminator: This putative transcriptin terminator from the E. coli his operon has a 2-bp deletion introduced during synthesis. Its efficiency has not been determined.
   1054..1642    -  rep_origin     ori: high-copy-number ColE1/pMB1/pBR322/pUC origin of replication
   1825..1919    -  terminator     lambda t0 terminator: transcription terminator from phage lambda
   1943..310     -  CDS            cat (across the origin): CAT_ECOLX - Experimental evidence at protein level: Swiss-Prot protein existence level 1. This enzyme is an effector of chloramphenicol resistance in bacteria. From Escherichia coli. This protein is used as a marker in many commonly used cloning vectors, such as pACYC184.
