[The description below was written by a language model from this plasmid's Addgene catalogue record and pLannotate feature annotations shown in this document.]
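Description:
GB3412 is a small (about 2.3 kb) level-0 part plasmid from the GoldenBraid-based GB_SynP collection of modular synthetic plant promoters, built in the pUPD2 domestication vector. It is a purely bacterial storage and cloning plasmid. It replicates in E. coli from a high-copy ColE1/pUC-type origin and is selected with chloramphenicol through a cat gene driven by its native promoter and followed by the lambda t0 terminator. No plant selection marker, T-DNA border or plant origin is annotated, so the part must be moved into other vectors before use in plants.

The insert, GB_SynP minNtPCPS2, is a minimal promoter derived from the NtPCPS2 gene. According to the record it comprises 62 bp upstream of the transcription start site together with the 5'UTR, taken from the sequence of an earlier part, GB1027. The automated annotation does not label the insert itself. It presumably occupies the roughly 220 bp unannotated interval between the BioBrick prefix and suffix sequences, a cloning region insulated on either side by a putative bacterial terminator and the his operon terminator, which limit read-through transcription from the backbone. The cloning sites used are not stated in the record.

A minimal promoter of this kind supplies the core transcription initiation region but is expected to have little activity on its own. In the GB_SynP system such parts are meant to be combined with upstream modules to assemble dCas9-regulated synthetic promoters that allow fine-tuned recombinant gene expression in plants. GB3412 thus serves as a reusable building block rather than an expression construct.
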