Addgene plasmid #193109: GB3412
Purpose: Minimal promoter of NtPCPS2 gene containing 62bp upstream the transcription start site and the 5'UTR region (from GB1027 sequence).
Depositing lab: Diego Orzaez. Depositing organization: Instituto de Biologia Molecular y Celular de Plantas. Publication: GB_SynP: A Modular dCas9-Regulated Synthetic Promoter Collection for Fine-Tuned Recombinant Gene Expression in Plants. Moreno-Gimenez E, Selma S, Calvache C, Orzaez D. ACS Synth Biol. 2022 Sep 16;11(9):3037-3048. doi: 10.1021/acssynbio.2c00238. Epub 2022 Aug 31. PubMed 36044643.
Backbone
  Vector backbone: pUPD2
  Vector type: Synthetic Biology
Growth in bacteria
  Bacterial resistance: Chloramphenicol, 25 μg/mL
  Growth temperature: 37°C
  Growth strain: DH5alpha
  Copy number: High Copy
Gene/Insert
  Gene/Insert name: GB_SynP minNtPCPS2
  Species: Synthetic
  Cloning method: Restriction Enzyme; 5′ cloning site unknown (unknown if destroyed)
Terms and licenses: Academic/Nonprofit Terms; Industry Terms: Not Available to Industry
How to cite: GB3412 was a gift from Diego Orzaez (Addgene plasmid # 193109 ; http://n2t.net/addgene:193109 ; RRID:Addgene_193109)
